>Addgene plasmid #90052 | LLhA-pHG165a Q55A | addgene full sequence | sequence record 178295 | Addgene NGS Result
CATGATTACGAATTCCGACACCATCGAATGGTGCAAAACCTTTCGCGGTATGGCATGATAGCGCCCGGAA
GAGAGTCAATTCAGGGTGGTGAATGTGAAACCAGTAACGTTATACGATGTCGCAGAGTATGCCGGTGTCT
CTTATCAGACCGTTTCCCGCGTGGTGAACCAGGCCAGCCACGTTTCTGCGAAAACGCGGGAAAAAGTGGA
AGCGGCGATGGCGGAGCTCAATTACATTCCCAACCGCGTGGCACAAGCCCTGGCGGGCAAACAGAGCCAG
ACGCTGGGGCTGGTAGTGACCAACACGCTTTACCACGGCATTTATTTTAGTGAATTACTCTTTCATGCCG
CGCGAATGGCGGAAGAGAAAGGGCGGCAGTTGCTATTGGCAGATGGTAAACACAGCGCAGAAGAAGAGCG
CCAGGCGATTCAGTATCTGCTGGATCTGCGCTGCGACGCGATCATGATTTACCCGCGTTTTTTAAGCGTG
GATGAGATCGATGACATCATTGACGCGCACAGTCAGCCGATAATGGTGCTTAATCGCCGCCTGCGCAAAA
ACAGCAGCCATAGCGTCTGGTGCGATCATAAACAGACCAGTTTTAACGCCGTGGCAGAGTTGATAAACGC
CGGGCATCAGGAGATTGCTTTCCTTACCGGCTCGATGGATTCCCCCACCAGCATTGAACGTCTTGCCGGG
TATAAAGACGCGCTGGCGCAGCATGGTATTGCGCTCAATGAAAAACTTATCGCTAACGGTAAATGGACGC
CTGCCAGCGGGGCCGAAGGGGTAGAAATGTTGCTCGAACGTGGGGCTAAATTTAGCGCGTTAGTTGCCAG
TAACGACGATATGGCGATAGGTGCGATGAAAGCGTTACACGAGCGCGGCGTAGCGGTGCCAGAGCAGGTG
TCAGTTATCGGATTCGATGATATCGCTATTGCCCCCTACACCGTTCCGGCGCTCTCCAGCGTAAAAATTC
CGGTGACTGAGATGATTCAGGAAATTATTGGACGGCTGATTTTTATGCTCGATGGCGGGGATTTCTCACC
GCCGAAAACCTTCAGCGGAAAACTGATCCGCCGCGACTCACTCATTGCTCCTTCGCGATAATAACCTGAG
GCCGATACTGTCGTCGTCCCCTCAAACTGGCAGATGCACGGTTACGATGCGCCCATCTACACCAACGTGA
CCTATCCCATTAGGTCAATCCGCCGTTTGTTCCCACGGAGAATCCGACGGGTTGTTACTCGCTCACATTT
AATGTTGATGAAAGCTGGCTACAGGAAGGCCAGACGCGAATTATTTTTGATGGCGTTGGAATTCCCGGGG
ATCCGTCGACCTGCAGCCAAGCTTGGCACTGGCCGTCGTTTTACAACGTCGTGACTGGGAAAACCCTGGC
GTTACCCAACTTAATCGCCTTGCAGCACATCCCCCTTTCGCCAGCTGGCGTAATAGCGAAGAGGCCCGCA
CCGATCGCCCTTCCCAACAGTTGCGCAGCCTGAATGGCGAATGCCGTTAACGGATTCTTGAAGACGAAAG
GGCCTCGTGATACGCCTATTTTTATAGGTTAATGTCATGATAATAATGGTTTCTTAGACGTCAGGTGGCA
CTTTTCGGGGAAATGTGCGCGGAACCCCTATTTGTTTATTTTTCTAAATACATTCAAATATGTATCCGCT
CATGAGACAATAACCCTGATAAATGCTTCAATAATATTGAAAAAGGAAGAGTATGAGTATTCAACATTTC
CGTGTCGCCCTTATTCCCTTTTTTGCGGCATTTTGCCTTCCTGTTTTTGCTCACCCAGAAACGCTGGTGA
AAGTAAAAGATGCTGAAGATCAGTTGGGTGCACGAGTGGGTTACATCGAACTGGATCTCAACAGCGGTAA
GATCCTTGAGAGTTTTCGCCCCGAAGAACGTTTTCCAATGATGAGCACTTTTAAAGTTCTGCTATGTGGC
GCGGTATTATCCCGTATTGACGCCGGGCAAGAGCAACTCGGTCGCCGCATACACTATTCTCAGAATGACT
TGGTTGAGTACTCACCAGTCACAGAAAAGCATCTTACGGATGGCATGACAGTAAGAGAATTATGCAGTGC
TGCCATAACCATGAGTGATAACACTGCGGCCAACTTACTTCTGACAACGATCGGAGGACCGAAGGAGCTA
ACCGCTTTTTTGCACAACATGGGGGATCATGTAACTCGCCTTGATCGTTGGGAACCGGAGCTGAATGAAG
CCATACCAAACGACGAGCGTGACACCACGATGCCTGTAGCAATGGCAACAACGTTGCGCAAACTATTAAC
TGGCGAACTACTTACTCTAGCTTCCCGGCAACAATTAATAGACTGGATGGAGGCGGATAAAGTTGCAGGA
CCACTTCTGCGCTCGGCCCTTCCGGCTGGCTGGTTTATTGCTGATAAATCTGGAGCCGGTGAGCGTGGGT
CTCGCGGTATCATTGCAGCACTGGGGCCAGATGGTAAGCCCTCCCGTATCGTAGTTATCTACACGACGGG
GAGTCAGGCAACTATGGATGAACGAAATAGACAGATCGCTGAGATAGGTGCCTCACTGATTAAGCATTGG
TAACTGTCAGACCAAGTTTACTCATATATACTTTAGATTGATTTAAAACTTCATTTTTAATTTAAAAGGA
TCTAGGTGAAGATCCTTTTTGATAATCTCATGACCAAAATCCCTTAACGTGAGTTTTCGTTCCACTGAGC
GTCAGACCCCGTAGAAAAGATCAAAGGATCTTCTTGAGATCCTTTTTTTCTGCGCGTAATCTGCTGCTTG
CAAACAAAAAAACCACCGCTACCAGCGGTGGTTTGTTTGCCGGATCAAGAGCTACCAACTCTTTTTCCGA
AGGTAACTGGCTTCAGCAGAGCGCAGATACCAAATACTGTCCTTCTAGTGTAGCCGTAGTTAGGCCACCA
CTTCAAGAACTCTGTAGCACCGCCTACATACCTCGCTCTGCTAATCCTGTTACCAGTGGCTGCTGCCAGT
GGCGATAAGTCGTGTCTTACCGGGTTGGACTCAAGACGATAGTTACCGGATAAGGCGCAGCGGTCGGGCT
GAACGGGGGGTTCGTGCACACAGCCCAGCTTGGAGCGAACGACCTACACCGAACTGAGATACCTACAGCG
TGAGCTATGAGAAAGCGCCACGCTTCCCGAAGGGAGAAAGGCGGACAGGTATCCGGTAAGCGGCAGGGTC
GGAACAGGAGAGCGCACGAGGGAGCTTCCAGGGGGAAACGCCTGGTATCTTTATAGTCCTGTCGGGTTTC
GCCACCTCTGACTTGAGCGTCGATTTTTGTGATGCTCGTCAGGGGGGCGGAGCCTATGGAAAAACGCCAG
CAACGCGGCCTTTTTACGGTTCCTGGCCTTTTGCTGGCCTTTTGCTCACATGTTCTTTCCTGCGTTATCC
CCTGATTCTGTGGATAACCGTATTACCGCCTTTGAGTGAGCTGATACCGCTCGCCGCAGCCGAACGACCG
AGCGCAGCGAGTCAGTGAGCGAGGAAGCGGAAGAGCGCCTGATGCGGTATTTTCTCCTTACGCATCTGTG
CGGTATTTCACACCGCATATGGTGCACTCTCAGTACAATCTGCTCTGATGCCGCATAGTTAAGCCAGTAT
ACACTCCGCTATCGCTACGTGACTGGGTCATGGCTGCGCCCCGACACCCGCCAACACCCGCTGACGCGCC
CTGACGGGCTTGTCTGCTCCCGGCATCCGCTTACAGACAAGCTGTGACCGTCTCCGGGAGCTGCATGTGT
CAGAGGTTTTCACCGTCATCACCGAAACGCGCGAGGCAGCTGCGGTAAAGCTCATCAGCGTGGTCGTGAA
GCGATTCACAGATGTCTGCCTGTTCATCCGCGTCCAGCTCGTTGAGTTTCTCCAGAAGCGTTAATGTCTG
GCTTCTGATAAAGCGGGCCATGTTAAGGGCGGTTTTTTCCTGTTTGGTCACTGATGCCTCCGTGTAAGGG
GGATTTCTGTTCATGGGGGTAATGATACCGATGAAACGAGAGAGGATGCTCACGATACGGGTTACTGATG
ATGAACATGCCCGGTTACTGGAACGTTGTGAGGGTAAACAACTGGCGGTATGGATGCGGCGGGACCAGAG
AAAAATCACTCAGGGTCAATGCCAGCGCTTCGTTAATACAGATGTAGGTGTTCCACAGGGTAGCCAGCAG
CATCCTGCGATGCAGATCCGGAACATAATGGTGCAGGGCGCTGACTTCCGCGTTTCCAGACTTTACGAAA
CACGGAAACCGAAGACCATTCATGTTGTTGCTCAGGTCGCAGACGTTTTGCAGCAGCAGTCGCTTCACGT
TCGCTCGCGTATCGGTGATTCATTCTGCTAACCAGTAAGGCAACCCCGCCAGCCTAGCCGGGTCCTCAAC
GACAGGAGCACGATCATGCGCACCCGTGGCCAGGACCCAACGCTGCCCGCCGTTAACGGCCAATACGCAA
ACCGCCTCTCCCCGCGCGTTGGCCGATTCATTAATGCAGCTGGCACGACAGGTTTCCCGACTGGAAAGCG
GGCAGTGAGCGCAACGCAATTAATGTGAGTTAGCTCACTCATTAGGCACCCCAGGCTTTACACTTTATGC
TTCCGGCTCGTATGTTGTGTGGCGTGGTACTCATAACAATTTCACACAGGAAACAGCTATGAC
Features (pLannotate 1.2.2; 13 found; start..end, strand, type, name):
     17..94      +  promoter       lacIq promoter: lacI (mutant); In the lacIq allele, a single base change in the promoter boosts expression of the lacI gene about 10-fold.
    107..1108    +  CDS            ascG: ASCG_ECOLI - Experimental evidence at protein level: Swiss-Prot protein existence level 1. Repressor of the asc operon. The cryptic operon is activated by the insertion of IS186 into the ascG gene. From Escherichia coli (strain K12).
   1115..1317    +  CDS            lacZ (fragment): β-galactosidase; lacZ
   1357..1511    +  CDS            lacZα (fragment): LacZα fragment of β-galactosidase; lacZ fragment
   1628..1732    +  promoter       AmpR promoter: bla
   1733..2593    +  CDS            AmpR: β-lactamase; bla; confers resistance to ampicillin, carbenicillin, and related antibiotics
   2764..3352    +  rep_origin     ori: high-copy-number ColE1/pMB1/pBR322/pUC origin of replication
   3538..3678    -  misc_feature   bom: basis of mobility region from pBR322
   3780..3971    -  CDS            rop: Rop protein, which maintains plasmids at low copy number; rop
   3988..4368    +  CDS            YPB1_ECOLX: Protein predicted: Swiss-Prot protein existence level 4. From Escherichia coli.
   4470..4558    +  CDS            lacI (fragment): lac repressor; lacI; The lac repressor binds to the lac operator to inhibit transcription in E. coli. This inhibition can be relieved by adding lactose or isopropyl-β-D-thiogalactopyranoside (IPTG).
   4571..4592    +  protein_bind   CAP binding site: CAP binding activates transcription in the presence of cAMP. E. coli catabolite activator protein
   4607..4637    +  promoter       lac promoter: promoter for the E. coli lac operon
