[The description below was written by a language model from this plasmid's Addgene catalogue record and pLannotate feature annotations shown in this document.]
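Description:
LLhA-pHG165a Q55A is a bacterial expression plasmid for constitutive production of a synthetic chimeric transcription repressor in E. coli. It is built on pHG165a, a derivative of pHG165 in which the lacO1 operator site of the parent vector has been disabled by mutation, so the plasmid itself should not present that site for repressor binding. The backbone carries a ColE1/pMB1-type origin together with the pBR322 bom region and the rop gene. Rop keeps copy number down, which fits the catalogue's low-copy designation even though the automated annotation labels the origin generically as high-copy. Selection is by ampicillin through the bla gene and its own promoter. Remnants of the lac region are also annotated: a lacI fragment, a CAP binding site, the lac promoter, and lacZ/lacZα fragments.

The insert, LLhA/Q55A, joins the DNA-binding domain and linker region of E. coli LacI to the regulatory domain of E. coli AscG, and carries a Q55A substitution. The record does not say which part of the chimera position 55 falls in. The feature table labels the whole coding region as ascG, an automated best match rather than a recognition of the hybrid. Transcription is driven by the lacIq promoter, a mutant lacI promoter in which a single base change raises expression roughly tenfold, giving steady, inducer-independent synthesis. The depositor notes that the open reading frame begins with GTG, an alternative start codon in E. coli. The associated work concerns hybrid LacI/GalR-family proteins, so this variant is suited to studying how the mutation affects transcription repression.
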