Addgene plasmid #90052: LLhA-pHG165a Q55A
Purpose: Constitutive expression of a chimeric LacI:AscG transcription repressor
Depositing lab: Liskin Swint-Kruse. Depositing organization: University of Kansas Medical Center. Publication: Novel insights from hybrid LacI/GalR proteins: family-wide functional attributes and biologically significant variation in transcription repression. Meinhardt S, Manley MW Jr, Becker NA, Hessman JA, Maher LJ 3rd, Swint-Kruse L. Nucleic Acids Res. 2012 Nov;40(21):11139-54. doi: 10.1093/nar/gks806. Epub 2012 Sep 10. PubMed 22965134.
Backbone
  Vector backbone: pHG165a
  Backbone manufacturer: PMID: 3012611 with lacO1 binding site of pHG165 disabled by mutation
  Vector type: Bacterial Expression
Growth in bacteria
  Bacterial resistance: Ampicillin, 100 μg/mL
  Growth temperature: 37°C
  Growth strain: DH5alpha
  Copy number: Low Copy
Gene/Insert
  Gene/Insert name: LLhA/Q55A
  Species: Synthetic
  Mutation: Q55A
  Promoter: Iq
  Cloning method: Ligation Independent Cloning
Terms and licenses: Academic/Nonprofit Terms; Industry Terms: Not Available to Industry
Depositor comments: E. coli LacI DNA binding domain, LacI linker region, and E. coli AscG regulatory domain . The start codon of these genes is GTG, which is an alternative MET start codon in E. coli.
How to cite: LLhA-pHG165a Q55A was a gift from Liskin Swint-Kruse (Addgene plasmid # 90052 ; http://n2t.net/addgene:90052 ; RRID:Addgene_90052)
